>Addgene plasmid #116396 | pHAGE-FLT1-L778P | addgene full sequence | sequence record 250726 | Addgene NGS Result
TTTTAAAAGAAAAGGGGGGATTGGGGGGTACAGTGCAGGGGAAAGAATAGTAGACATAATAGCAACAGAC
ATACAAACTAAAGAATTACAAAAACAAATTACAAAAATTCAAAATTTTCGGGTTTATTACAGGGACAGCA
GAGATCCAGTTTGGACTAGTCGTGAGGCTCCGGTGCCCGTCAGTGGGCAGAGCGCACATCGCCCACAGTC
CCCGAGAAGTTGGGGGGAGGGGTCGGCAATTGAACCGGTGCCTAGAGAAGGTGGCGCGGGGTAAACTGGG
AAAGTGATGTCGTGTACTGGCTCCGCCTTTTTCCCGAGGGTGGGGGAGAACCGTATATAAGTGCAGTAGT
CGCCGTGAACGTTCTTTTTCGCAACGGGTTTGCCGCCAGAACACAGGTAAGTGCCGTGTGTGGTTCCCGC
GGGCCTGGCCTCTTTACGGGTTATGGCCCTTGCGTGCCTTGAATTACTTCCACCTGGCTGCAGTACGTGA
TTCTTGATCCCGAGCTTCGGGTTGGAAGTGGGTGGGAGAGTTCGAGGCCTTGCGCTTAAGGAGCCCCTTC
GCCTCGTGCTTGAGTTGAGGCCTGGCCTGGGCGCTGGGGCCGCCGCGTGCGAATCTGGTGGCACCTTCGC
GCCTGTCTCGCTGCTTTCGATAAGTCTCTAGCCATTTAAAATTTTTGATGACCTGCTGCGACGCTTTTTT
TCTGGCAAGATAGTCTTGTAAATGCGGGCCAAGATCTGCACACTGGTATTTCGGTTTTTGGGGCCGCGGG
CGGCGACGGGGCCCGTGCGTCCCAGCGCACATGTTCGGCGAGGCGGGGCCTGCGAGCGCGGCCACCGAGA
ATCGGACGGGGGTAGTCTCAAGCTGGCCGGCCTGCTCTGGTGCCTGGCCTCGCGCCGCCGTGTATCGCCC
CGCCCTGGGCGGCAAGGCTGGCCCGGTCGGCACCAGTTGCGTGAGCGGAAAGATGGCCGCTTCCCGGCCC
TGCTGCAGGGAGCTCAAAATGGAGGACGCGGCGCTCGGGAGAGCGGGCGGGTGAGTCACCCACACAAAGG
AAAAGGGCCTTTCCGTCCTCAGCCGTCGCTTCATGTGACTCCACGGAGTACCGGGCGCCGTCCAGGCACC
TCGATTAGTTCTCGAGCTTTTGGAGTACGTCGTCTTTAGGTTGGGGGGAGGGGTTTTATGCGATGGAGTT
TCCCCACACTGAGTGGGTGGAGACTGAAGTTAGGCCAGCTTGGCACTTGATGTAATTCTCCTTGGAATTT
GCCCTTTTTGAGTTTGGATCTTGGTTCATTCTCAAGCCTCAGACAGTGGTTCAAAGTTTTTTTCTTCCAT
TTCAGGTGTCGTGAAGCGGCCCTGCAGATATCAACAAGTTTGTACAAAAAAGCAGGCACCATGGTCAGCT
ACTGGGACACCGGGGTCCTGCTGTGCGCGCTGCTCAGCTGTCTGCTTCTCACAGGATCTAGTTCAGGTTC
AAAATTAAAAGATCCTGAACTGAGTTTAAAAGGCACCCAGCACATCATGCAAGCAGGCCAGACACTGCAT
CTCCAATGCAGGGGGGAAGCAGCCCATAAATGGTCTTTGCCTGAAATGGTGAGTAAGGAAAGCGAAAGGC
TGAGCATAACTAAATCTGCCTGTGGAAGAAATGGCAAACAATTCTGCAGTACTTTAACCTTGAACACAGC
TCAAGCAAACCACACTGGCTTCTACAGCTGCAAATATCTAGCTGTACCTACTTCAAAGAAGAAGGAAACA
GAATCTGCAATCTATATATTTATTAGTGATACAGGTAGACCTTTCGTAGAGATGTACAGTGAAATCCCCG
AAATTATACACATGACTGAAGGAAGGGAGCTCGTCATTCCCTGCCGGGTTACGTCACCTAACATCACTGT
TACTTTAAAAAAGTTTCCACTTGACACTTTGATCCCTGATGGAAAACGCATAATCTGGGACAGTAGAAAG
GGCTTCATCATATCAAATGCAACGTACAAAGAAATAGGGCTTCTGACCTGTGAAGCAACAGTCAATGGGC
ATTTGTATAAGACAAACTATCTCACACATCGACAAACCAATACAATCATAGATGTCCAAATAAGCACACC
ACGCCCAGTCAAATTACTTAGAGGCCATACTCTTGTCCTCAATTGTACTGCTACCACTCCCTTGAACACG
AGAGTTCAAATGACCTGGAGTTACCCTGATGAAAAAAATAAGAGAGCTTCCGTAAGGCGACGAATTGACC
AAAGCAATTCCCATGCCAACATATTCTACAGTGTTCTTACTATTGACAAAATGCAGAACAAAGACAAAGG
ACTTTATACTTGTCGTGTAAGGAGTGGACCATCATTCAAATCTGTTAACACCTCAGTGCATATATATGAT
AAAGCATTCATCACTGTGAAACATCGAAAACAGCAGGTGCTTGAAACCGTAGCTGGCAAGCGGTCTTACC
GGCTCTCTATGAAAGTGAAGGCATTTCCCTCGCCGGAAGTTGTATGGTTAAAAGATGGGTTACCTGCGAC
TGAGAAATCTGCTCGCTATTTGACTCGTGGCTACTCGTTAATTATCAAGGACGTAACTGAAGAGGATGCA
GGGAATTATACAATCTTGCTGAGCATAAAACAGTCAAATGTGTTTAAAAACCTCACTGCCACTCTAATTG
TCAATGTGAAACCCCAGATTTACGAAAAGGCCGTGTCATCGTTTCCAGACCCGGCTCTCTACCCACTGGG
CAGCAGACAAATCCTGACTTGTACCGCATATGGTATCCCTCAACCTACAATCAAGTGGTTCTGGCACCCC
TGTAACCATAATCATTCCGAAGCAAGGTGTGACTTTTGTTCCAATAATGAAGAGTCCTTTATCCTGGATG
CTGACAGCAACATGGGAAACAGAATTGAGAGCATCACTCAGCGCATGGCAATAATAGAAGGAAAGAATAA
GATGGCTAGCACCTTGGTTGTGGCTGACTCTAGAATTTCTGGAATCTACATTTGCATAGCTTCCAATAAA
GTTGGGACTGTGGGAAGAAACATAAGCTTTTATATCACAGATGTGCCAAATGGGTTTCATGTTAACTTGG
AAAAAATGCCGACGGAAGGAGAGGACCTGAAACTGTCTTGCACAGTTAACAAGTTCTTATACAGAGACGT
TACTTGGATTTTACTGCGGACAGTTAATAACAGAACAATGCACTACAGTATTAGCAAGCAAAAAATGGCC
ATCACTAAGGAGCACTCCATCACTCTTAATCTTACCATCATGAATGTTTCCCTGCAAGATTCAGGCACCT
ATGCCTGCAGAGCCAGGAATGTATACACAGGGGAAGAAATCCTCCAGAAGAAAGAAATTACAATCAGAGA
TCAGGAAGCACCATACCTCCTGCGAAACCTCAGTGATCACACAGTGGCCATCAGCAGTTCCACCACTTTA
GACTGTCATGCTAATGGTGTCCCCGAGCCTCAGATCACTTGGTTTAAAAACAACCACAAAATACAACAAG
AGCCTGGAATTATTTTAGGACCAGGAAGCAGCACGCTGTTTATTGAAAGAGTCACAGAAGAGGATGAAGG
TGTCTATCACTGCAAAGCCACCAACCAGAAGGGCTCTGTGGAAAGTTCAGCATACCTCACTGTTCAAGGA
ACCTCGGACAAGTCTAATCTGGAGCTGATCACTCTAACATGCACCTGTGTGGCTGCGACTCTCTTCTGGC
TCCTATTAACCCCCTTTATCCGAAAAATGAAAAGGTCTTCTTCTGAAATAAAGACTGACTACCTATCAAT
TATAATGGACCCAGATGAAGTTCCTTTGGATGAGCAGTGTGAGCGGCTCCCTTATGATGCCAGCAAGTGG
GAGTTTGCCCGGGAGAGACTTAAACTGGGCAAATCACTTGGAAGAGGGGCTTTTGGAAAAGTGGTTCAAG
CATCAGCATTTGGCATTAAGAAATCACCTACGTGCCGGACTGTGGCTGTGAAAATGCTGAAAGAGGGGGC
CACGGCCAGCGAGTACAAAGCTCTGATGACTGAGCTAAAAATCTTGACCCACATTGGCCACCATCTGAAC
GTGGTTAACCTGCTGGGAGCCTGCACCAAGCAAGGAGGGCCTCTGATGGTGATTGTTGAATACTGCAAAT
ATGGAAATCTCTCCAACTACCTCAAGAGCAAACGTGACTTATTTTTTCTCAACAAGGATGCAGCACTACA
CATGGAGCCTAAGAAAGAAAAAATGGAGCCAGGCCTGGAACAAGGCAAGAAACCAAGACTAGATAGCGTC
ACCAGCAGCGAAAGCTTTGCGAGCTCCGGCTTTCAGGAAGATAAAAGTCTGAGTGATGTTGAGGAAGAGG
AGGATTCTGACGGTTTCTACAAGGAGCCCATCACTATGGAAGATCTGATTTCTTACAGTTTTCAAGTGGC
CAGAGGCATGGAGTTCCTGTCTTCCAGAAAGTGCATTCATCGGGACCTGGCAGCGAGAAACATTCTTTTA
TCTGAGAACAACGTGGTGAAGATTTGTGATTTTGGCCTTGCCCGGGATATTTATAAGAACCCCGATTATG
TGAGAAAAGGAGATACTCGACTTCCTCTGAAATGGATGGCTCCTGAATCTATCTTTGACAAAATCTACAG
CACCAAGAGCGACGTGTGGTCTTACGGAGTATTGCTGTGGGAAATCTTCTCCTTAGGTGGGTCTCCATAC
CCAGGAGTACAAATGGATGAGGACTTTTGCAGTCGCCTGAGGGAAGGCATGAGGATGAGAGCTCCTGAGT
ACTCTACTCCTGAAATCTATCAGATCATGCTGGACTGCTGGCACAGAGACCCAAAAGAAAGGCCAAGATT
TGCAGAACTTGTGGAAAAACTAGGTGATTTGCTTCAAGCAAATGTACAACAGGATGGTAAAGACTACATC
CCAATCAATGCCATACTGACAGGAAATAGTGGGTTTACATACTCAACTCCTGCCTTCTCTGAGGACTTCT
TCAAGGAAAGTATTTCAGCTCCGAAGTTTAATTCAGGAAGCTCTGATGATGTCAGATACGTAAATGCTTT
CAAGTTCATGAGCCTGGAAAGAATCAAAACCTTTGAAGAACTTTTACCGAATGCCACCTCCATGTTTGAT
GACTACCAGGGCGACAGCAGCACTCTGTTGGCCTCTCCCATGCTGAAGCGCTTCACCTGGACTGACAGCA
AACCCAAGGCCTCGCTCAAGATTGACTTGAGAGTAACCAGTAAAAGTAAGGAGTCGGGGCTGTCTGATGT
CAGCAGGCCCAGTTTCTGCCATTCCAGCTGTGGGCACGTCAGCGAAGGCAAGCGCAGGTTCACCTACGAC
CACGCTGAGCTGGAAAGGAAAATCGCGTGCTGCTCCCCGCCCCCAGACTACAACTCGGTGGTCCTGTACT
CCACCCCACCCATCTAGAACCCAGCTTTCTTGTACAAAGTGGTTGATATCCAGCACAGTGGCGGCCGCTC
GAGTCTAGAGGGCCCGCGGTTCGAAGGTAAGCCTATCCCTAACCCTCTCCTCGGTCTCGATTCTACGCGT
ACCGGTTAGTAATGAGATCCCTCCCCCCCCCCTAACGTTACTGGCCGAAGCCGCTTGGAATAAGGCCGGT
GTGCGTTTGTCTATATGTTATTTTCCACCATATTGCCGTCTTTTGGCAATGTGAGGGCCCGGAAACCTGG
CCCTGTCTTCTTGACGAGCATTCCTAGGGGTCTTTCCCCTCTCGCCAAAGGAATGCAAGGTCTGTTGAAT
GTCGTGAAGGAAGCAGTTCCTCTGGAAGCTTCTTGAAGACAAACAACGTCTGTAGCGACCCTTTGCAGGC
AGCGGAACCCCCCACCTGGCGACAGGTGCCTCTGCGGCCAAAAGCCACGTGTATAAGATACACCTGCAAA
GGCGGCACAACCCCAGTGCCACGTTGTGAGTTGGATAGTTGTGGAAAGAGTCAAATGGCTCTCCTCAAGC
GTATTCAACAAGGGGCTGAAGGATGCCCAGAAGGTACCCCATTGTATGGGATCTGATCTGGGGCCTCGGT
GCACATGCTTTACATGTGTTTAGTCGAGGTTAAAAAAACGTCTAGGCCCCCCGAACCACGGGGACGTGGT
TTTCCTTTGAAAAACACGATGATAATATGGCCACACATATGGTGAGCAAGGGCGAGGAGCTGTTCACCGG
GGTGGTGCCCATCCTGGTCGAGCTGGACGGCGACGTAAACGGCCACAAGTTCAGCGTGTCCGGCGAGGGC
GAGGGCGATGCCACCTACGGCAAGCTGACCCTGAAGTTCATCTGCACCACCGGCAAGCTGCCCGTGCCCT
GGCCCACCCTCGTGACCACCCTGACCTACGGCGTGCAGTGCTTCAGCCGCTACCCCGACCACATGAAGCA
GCACGACTTCTTCAAGTCCGCCATGCCCGAAGGCTACGTCCAGGAGCGCACCATCTTCTTCAAGGACGAC
GGCAACTACAAGACCCGCGCCGAGGTGAAGTTCGAGGGCGACACCCTGGTGAACCGCATCGAGCTGAAGG
GCATCGACTTCAAGGAGGACGGCAACATCCTGGGGCACAAGCTGGAGTACAACTACAACAGCCACAACGT
CTATATCATGGCCGACAAGCAGAAGAACGGCATCAAGGTGAACTTCAAGATCCGCCACAACATCGAGGAC
GGCAGCGTGCAGCTCGCCGACCACTACCAGCAGAACACCCCCATCGGCGACGGCCCCGTGCTGCTGCCCG
ACAACCACTACCTGAGCACCCAGTCCGCCCTGAGCAAAGACCCCAACGAGAAGCGCGATCACATGGTCCT
GCTGGAGTTCGTGACCGCCGCCGGGATCACTCTCGGCATGGACGAGCTGTACAAGTAAATCGATAGATCC
TAATCAACCTCTGGATTACAAAATTTGTGAAAGATTGACTGGTATTCTTAACTATGTTGCTCCTTTTACG
CTATGTGGATACGCTGCTTTAATGCCTTTGTATCATGCTATTGCTTCCCGTATGGCTTTCATTTTCTCCT
CCTTGTATAAATCCTGGTTGCTGTCTCTTTATGAGGAGTTGTGGCCCGTTGTCAGGCAACGTGGCGTGGT
GTGCACTGTGTTTGCTGACGCAACCCCCACTGGTTGGGGCATTGCCACCACCTGTCAGCTCCTTTCCGGG
ACTTTCGCTTTCCCCCTCCCTATTGCCACGGCGGAACTCATCGCCGCCTGCCTTGCCCGCTGCTGGACAG
GGGCTCGGCTGTTGGGCACTGACAATTCCGTGGTGTTGTCGGGGAAATCATCGTCCTTTCCTTGGCTGCT
CGCCTGTGTTGCCACCTGGATTCTGCGCGGGACGTCCTTCTGCTACGTCCCTTCGGCCCTCAATCCAGCG
GACCTTCCTTCCCGCGGCCTGCTGCCGGCTCTGCGGCCTCTTCCGCGTCTTCGCCTTCGCCCTCAGACGA
GTCGGATCTCCCTTTGGGCCGCCTCCCCGCCTGAGATCCTTTAAGACCAATGACTTACAAGGCAGCTGTA
GATCTTAGCCACTTTTTAAAAGAAAAGGGGGGACTGGAAGGGCTAATTCACTCCCAACGAAGACAAGATC
TGCTTTTTGCTTGTACTGGGTCTCTCTGGTTAGACCAGATCTGAGCCTGGGAGCTCTCTGGCTAACTAGG
GAACCCACTGCTTAAGCCTCAATAAAGCTTGCCTTGAGTGCTTCAAGTAGTGTGTGCCCGTCTGTTGTGT
GACTCTGGTAACTAGAGATCCCTCAGACCCTTTTAGTCAGTGTGGAAAATCTCTAGCAGTAGTAGTTCAT
GTCATCTTATTATTCAGTATTTATAACTTGCAAAGAAATGAATATCAGAGAGTGAGAGGCCCGGGTTAAT
TAAGGAAAGGGCTAGATCATTCTTGAAGACGAAAGGGCCTCGTGATACGCCTATTTTTATAGGTTAATGT
CATGATAATAATGGTTTCTTAGACGTCAGGTGGCACTTTTCGGGGAAATGTGCGCGGAACCCCTATTTGT
TTATTTTTCTAAATACATTCAAATATGTATCCGCTCATGAGACAATAACCCTGATAAATGCTTCAATAAT
ATTGAAAAAGGAAGAGTATGAGTATTCAACATTTCCGTGTCGCCCTTATTCCCTTTTTTGCGGCATTTTG
CCTTCCTGTTTTTGCTCACCCAGAAACGCTGGTGAAAGTAAAAGATGCTGAAGATCAGTTGGGTGCACGA
GTGGGTTACATCGAACTGGATCTCAACAGCGGTAAGATCCTTGAGAGTTTTCGCCCCGAAGAACGTTTTC
CAATGATGAGCACTTTTAAAGTTCTGCTATGTGGCGCGGTATTATCCCGTGTTGACGCCGGGCAAGAGCA
ACTCGGTCGCCGCATACACTATTCTCAGAATGACTTGGTTGAGTACTCACCAGTCACAGAAAAGCATCTT
ACGGATGGCATGACAGTAAGAGAATTATGCAGTGCTGCCATAACCATGAGTGATAACACTGCGGCCAACT
TACTTCTGACAACGATCGGAGGACCGAAGGAGCTAACCGCTTTTTTGCACAACATGGGGGATCATGTAAC
TCGCCTTGATCGTTGGGAACCGGAGCTGAATGAAGCCATACCAAACGACGAGCGTGACACCACGATGCCT
GTAGCAATGGCAACAACGTTGCGCAAACTATTAACTGGCGAACTACTTACTCTAGCTTCCCGGCAACAAT
TAATAGACTGGATGGAGGCGGATAAAGTTGCAGGACCACTTCTGCGCTCGGCCCTTCCGGCTGGCTGGTT
TATTGCTGATAAATCTGGAGCCGGTGAGCGTGGGTCTCGCGGTATCATTGCAGCACTGGGGCCAGATGGT
AAGCCCTCCCGTATCGTAGTTATCTACACGACGGGGAGTCAGGCAACTATGGATGAACGAAATAGACAGA
TCGCTGAGATAGGTGCCTCACTGATTAAGCATTGGTAACTGTCAGACCAAGTTTACTCATATATACTTTA
GATTGATTTAAAACTTCATTTTTAATTTAAAAGGATCTAGGTGAAGATCCTTTTTGATAATCTCATGACC
AAAATCCCTTAACGTGAGTTTTCGTTCCACTGAGCGTCAGACCCCGTAGAAAAGATCAAAGGATCTTCTT
GAGATCCTTTTTTTCTGCGCGTAATCTGCTGCTTGCAAACAAAAAAACCACCGCTACCAGCGGTGGTTTG
TTTGCCGGATCAAGAGCTACCAACTCTTTTTCCGAAGGTAACTGGCTTCAGCAGAGCGCAGATACCAAAT
ACTGTTCTTCTAGTGTAGCCGTAGTTAGGCCACCACTTCAAGAACTCTGTAGCACCGCCTACATACCTCG
CTCTGCTAATCCTGTTACCAGTGGCTGCTGCCAGTGGCGATAAGTCGTGTCTTACCGGGTTGGACTCAAG
ACGATAGTTACCGGATAAGGCGCAGCGGTCGGGCTGAACGGGGGGTTCGTGCACACAGCCCAGCTTGGAG
CGAACGACCTACACCGAACTGAGATACCTACAGCGTGAGCTATGAGAAAGCGCCACGCTTCCCGAAGGGA
GAAAGGCGGACAGGTATCCGGTAAGCGGCAGGGTCGGAACAGGAGAGCGCACGAGGGAGCTTCCAGGGGG
AAACGCCTGGTATCTTTATAGTCCTGTCGGGTTTCGCCACCTCTGACTTGAGCGTCGATTTTTGTGATGC
TCGTCAGGGGGGCGGAGCCTATGGAAAAACGCCAGCAACGCGGCCTTTTTACGGTTCCTGGCCTTTTGCT
GGCCTTTTGCTCACATGTTCTTTCCTGCGTTATCCCCTGATTCTGTGGATAACCGTATTACCGCCTTTGA
GTGAGCTGATACCGCTCGCCGCAGCCGAACGACCGAGCGCAGCGAGTCAGTGAGCGAGGAAGCGGAAGAG
CGCCCAATACGCAAACCGCCTCTCCCCGCGCGTTGGCCGATTCATTAATGCAGCAAGCTCATGGCTGACT
AATTTTTTTTATTTATGCAGAGGCCGAGGCCGCCTCGGCCTCTGAGCTATTCCAGAAGTAGTGAGGAGGC
TTTTTTGGAGGCCTAGGCTTTTGCAAAAAGCTCCCCGTGGCACGACAGGTTTCCCGACTGGAAAGCGGGC
AGTGAGCGCAACGCAATTAATGTGAGTTAGCTCACTCATTAGGCACCCCAGGCTTTACACTTTATGCTTC
CGGCTCGTATGTTGTGTGGAATTGTGAGCGGATAACAATTTCACACAGGAAACAGCTATGACATGATTAC
GAATTTCACAAATAAAGCATTTTTTTCACTGCATTCTAGTTGTGGTTTGTCCAAACTCATCAATGTATCT
TATCATGTCTGGATCAACTGGATAACTCAAGCTAACCAAAATCATCCCAAACTTCCCACCCCATACCCTA
TTACCACTGCCAATTACCTGTGGTTTCATTTACTCTAAACCTGTGATTCCTCTGAATTATTTTCATTTTA
AAGAAATTGTATTTGTTAAATATGTACTACAAACTTAGTAGTTGGAAGGGCTAATTCACTCCCAAAGAAG
ACAAGATATCCTTGATCTGTGGATCTACCACACACAAGGCTACTTCCCTGATTAGCAGAACTACACACCA
GGGCCAGGGGTCAGATATCCACTGACCTTTGGATGGTGCTACAAGCTAGTACCAGTTGAGCCAGATAAGG
TAGAAGAGGCCAATAAAGGAGAGAACACCAGCTTGTTACACCCTGTGAGCCTGCATGGGATGGATGACCC
GGAGAGAGAAGTGTTAGAGTGGAGGTTTGACAGCCGCCTAGCATTTCATCACGTGGCCCGAGAGCTGCAT
CCGGAGTACTTCAAGAACTGCTGATATCGAGCTTGCTACAAGGGACTTTCCGCTGGGGACTTTCCAGGGA
GGCGTGGCCTGGGCGGGACTGGGGAGTGGCGAGCCCTCAGATCCTGCATATAAGCAGCTGCTTTTTGCCT
GTACTGGGTCTCTCTGGTTAGACCAGATCTGAGCCTGGGAGCTCTCTGGCTAACTAGGGAACCCACTGCT
TAAGCCTCAATAAAGCTTGCCTTGAGTGCTTCAAGTAGTGTGTGCCCGTCTGTTGTGTGACTCTGGTAAC
TAGAGATCCCTCAGACCCTTTTAGTCAGTGTGGAAAATCTCTAGCAGTGGCGCCCGAACAGGGACTTGAA
AGCGAAAGGGAAACCAGAGGAGCTCTCTCGACGCAGGACTCGGCTTGCTGAAGCGCGCACGGCAAGAGGC
GAGGGGCGGCGACTGGTGAGTACGCCAAAAATTTTGACTAGCGGAGGCTAGAAGGAGAGAGATGGGTGCG
AGAGCGTCAGTATTAAGCGGGGGAGAATTAGATCGCGATGGGAAAAAATTCGGTTAAGGCCAGGGGGAAA
GAAAAAATATAAATTAAAACATATAGTATGGGCAAGCAGGGAGCTAGAACGATTCGCAGTTAATCCTGGC
CTGTTAGAAACATCAGAAGGCTGTAGACAAATACTGGGACAGCTACAACCATCCCTTCAGACAGGATCAG
AAGAACTTAGATCATTATATAATACAGTAGCAACCCTCTATTGTGTGCATCAAAGGATAGAGATAAAAGA
CACCAAGGAAGCTTTAGACAAGATAGAGGAAGAGCAAAACAAAAGTAAGACCACCGCACAGCAAGCGGCC
GGCCGCTGATCTTCAGACCTGGAGGAGGAGATATGAGGGACAATTGGAGAAGTGAATTATATAAATATAA
AGTAGTAAAAATTGAACCATTAGGAGTAGCACCCACCAAGGCAAAGAGAAGAGTGGTGCAGAGAGAAAAA
AGAGCAGTGGGAATAGGAGCTTTGTTCCTTGGGTTCTTGGGAGCAGCAGGAAGCACTATGGGCGCAGCGT
CAATGACGCTGACGGTACAGGCCAGACAATTATTGTCTGGTATAGTGCAGCAGCAGAACAATTTGCTGAG
GGCTATTGAGGCGCAACAGCATCTGTTGCAACTCACAGTCTGGGGCATCAAGCAGCTCCAGGCAAGAATC
CTGGCTGTGGAAAGATACCTAAAGGATCAACAGCTCCTGGGGATTTGGGGTTGCTCTGGAAAACTCATTT
GCACCACTGCTGTGCCTTGGAATGCTAGTTGGAGTAATAAATCTCTGGAACAGATTTGGAATCACACGAC
CTGGATGGAGTGGGACAGAGAAATTAACAATTACACAAGCTTAATACACTCCTTAATTGAAGAATCGCAA
AACCAGCAAGAAAAGAATGAACAAGAATTATTGGAATTAGATAAATGGGCAAGTTTGTGGAATTGGTTTA
ACATAACAAATTGGCTGTGGTATATAAAATTATTCATAATGATAGTAGGAGGCTTGGTAGGTTTAAGAAT
AGTTTTTGCTGTACTTTCTATAGTGAATAGAGTTAGGCAGGGATATTCACCATTATCGTTTCAGACCCAC
CTCCCAACCCCGAGGGGACCCGACAGGCCCGAAGGAATAGAAGAAGAAGGTGGAGAGAGAGACAGAGACA
GATCCATTCGATTAGTGAACGGATCTCGACGGTATCGCCGAATTCACAAATGGCAGTATTCATCCACAA
Features (pLannotate 1.2.2; 27 found; start..end, strand, type, name):
      1..118     +  misc_feature   cPPT/CTS: central polypurine tract and central termination sequence of HIV-1
    166..1344    +  promoter       EF-1α promoter: strong constitutive promoter for human elongation factor EF-1α
   1365..1385    +  protein_bind   attB1: mutant version of attB; core recombination site for the Gateway® BP reaction BP Clonase™
   1391..5404    +  CDS            FLT1: VGFR1_HUMAN - Also known as FLT, FRT, VEGFR1. Experimental evidence at protein level: Swiss-Prot protein existence level 1. [Isoform 7]: Has a truncated kinase domain; it increases phosphorylation of SRC at 'Tyr-418' by unknown means and promotes tumor cell invasion. From Homo sapiens (Human).
   5409..5433    -  protein_bind   attB2: mutant version of attB; recombination site for the Gateway® BP reaction BP Clonase™
   5486..5527    +  CDS            V5 tag: epitope tag from simian virus 5
   5653..6115    +  misc_feature   IRES: internal ribosome entry site (IRES) of the encephalomyocarditis virus (EMCV)
   6129..6848    +  CDS            EGFP: the original enhanced GFP (Yang et al., 1996) mammalian codon-optimized
   6862..7450    +  misc_feature   WPRE: woodchuck hepatitis virus posttranscriptional regulatory element
   7458..7523    +  CDS            nef (fragment): NEF_HV1Z2 - Experimental evidence at protein level: Swiss-Prot protein existence level 1. Extracellular Nef protein targets CD4(+) T-lymphocytes for apoptosis by interacting with CXCR4 surface receptors. From Human immunodeficiency virus type 1 group M subtype D (isolate Z2/CDC-Z34) (HIV-1).
   7525..7758    +  LTR            3' LTR (ΔU3): self-inactivating 3' long terminal repeat (LTR) from HIV-1
   7963..8067    +  promoter       AmpR promoter: bla
   8068..8928    +  CDS            AmpR: β-lactamase; bla; confers resistance to ampicillin, carbenicillin, and related antibiotics
   9099..9687    +  rep_origin     ori: high-copy-number ColE1/pMB1/pBR322/pUC origin of replication
   9870..9924    +  CDS            lacI (fragment): lac repressor; lacI; The lac repressor binds to the lac operator to inhibit transcription in E. coli. This inhibition can be relieved by adding lactose or isopropyl-β-D-thiogalactopyranoside (IPTG).
   9930..10023   +  rep_origin     SV40 ori (fragment): SV40 origin of replication
  10048..10085   +  CDS            lacI (fragment): lac repressor; lacI; The lac repressor binds to the lac operator to inhibit transcription in E. coli. This inhibition can be relieved by adding lactose or isopropyl-β-D-thiogalactopyranoside (IPTG).
  10098..10119   +  protein_bind   CAP binding site: CAP binding activates transcription in the presence of cAMP. E. coli catabolite activator protein
  10134..10164   +  promoter       lac promoter: promoter for the E. coli lac operon
  10168..10190   +  protein_bind   lac operator (fragment): The lac repressor binds to the lac operator to inhibit transcription in E. coli. This inhibition can be relieved by adding lactose or isopropyl-β-D-thiogalactopyranoside (IPTG). lac repressor encoded by lacI
  10222..10305   +  polyA_signal   SV40 poly(A) signal (fragment): SV40 polyadenylation signal
  10472..10801   +  CDS            nef (fragment): NEF_HV1BR - Experimental evidence at protein level: Swiss-Prot protein existence level 1. Extracellular Nef protein targets CD4(+) T-lymphocytes for apoptosis by interacting with CXCR4 surface receptors (PubMed:14990729). From Human immunodeficiency virus type 1 group M subtype B (isolate BRU/LAI) (HIV-1).
  10849..11106   +  LTR            5' LTR (truncated): truncated 5' long terminal repeat (LTR) from HIV-1
  11153..11278   +  misc_feature   HIV-1 Ψ: packaging signal of human immunodeficiency virus type 1
  11262..11600   +  CDS            HIV-1 gag (fragment): gag protein from human immunodeficiency virus 1; gag
  11775..12008   +  misc_feature   RRE: The Rev response element (RRE) of HIV-1 allows for Rev-dependent mRNA export from the nucleus to the cytoplasm.
  12385..12485   +  CDS            Rev (fragment): human immunodeficiency virus 1 (HIV-1) Rev protein; rev; enhances nuclear export of unspliced and incompletely spliced viral mRNAs
