[The description below was written by a language model from this plasmid's Addgene catalogue record and pLannotate feature annotations shown in this document.]
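Description:
pHAGE-FLT1-L778P is an HIV-1-derived lentiviral expression plasmid built on the pHAGE backbone, carrying the human FLT1 (VEGFR1) receptor tyrosine kinase open reading frame with the L778P point substitution. It is maintained in E. coli through a high-copy ColE1/pUC-type origin and selected with ampicillin via the β-lactamase gene. The viral portion includes a truncated 5' LTR, the Ψ packaging signal with an adjoining gag fragment, the Rev response element for Rev-dependent export of the genomic RNA, the cPPT/CTS element that aids nuclear import of the reverse-transcribed genome, and a U3-deleted, self-inactivating 3' LTR. As the plasmid carries only fragments of viral coding sequences, the packaging and envelope functions have to be provided from elsewhere to make particles.

The payload is a bicistronic cassette driven by the strong constitutive human EF-1α promoter. The FLT1 coding sequence was introduced by Gateway recombination and is flanked by attB1 and attB2 sites. A V5 epitope tag lies just downstream of attB2, although the record does not state whether the insert reads through into the tag. An EMCV IRES then directs translation of EGFP from the same transcript, so fluorescence marks transduced cells expressing the cassette, and a WPRE before the 3' LTR enhances transcript stability and expression. No mammalian drug-selection marker is annotated. The remaining short lac, SV40 and nef fragments appear to be backbone remnants. The stated purpose is lentiviral expression of FLT1 L778P, and the associated publication concerns systematic functional annotation of somatic mutations in cancer, which suggests use in testing the functional effect of this variant.
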