Addgene plasmid #116396: pHAGE-FLT1-L778P
Purpose: Lentiviral expression of FLT1 L778P
Depositing lab: Gordon Mills & Kenneth Scott. Depositing organization: Baylor College of Medicine. Publication: Systematic Functional Annotation of Somatic Mutations in Cancer. Ng PK, Li J, Jeong KJ, Shao S, Chen H, Tsang YH, Sengupta S, Wang Z, Bhavana VH, Tran R, Soewito S, Minussi DC, Moreno D, Kong K, Dogruluk T, Lu H, Gao J, Tokheim C, Zhou DC, Johnson AM, Zeng J, Ip CKM, Ju Z, Wester M, Yu S, Li Y, Vellano CP, Schultz N, Karchin R, Ding L, Lu Y, Cheung LWT, Chen K, Shaw KR, Meric-Bernstam F, Scott KL, Yi S, Sahni N, Liang H, Mills GB. Cancer Cell. 2018 Mar 12;33(3):450-462.e10. doi: 10.1016/j.ccell.2018.01.021. PubMed 29533785.
Backbone
  Vector backbone: pHAGE
  Vector type: Lentiviral
Growth in bacteria
  Bacterial resistance: Ampicillin, 100 μg/mL
  Growth temperature: 37°C
  Growth strain: Stbl3
  Copy number: High Copy
Gene/Insert
  Gene/Insert name: FLT1
  Species: H. sapiens (human)
  Mutation: L778P
  Entrez Gene: FLT1 (a.k.a. FLT, FLT-1, VEGFR-1, VEGFR1)
  Cloning method: Gateway Cloning
Terms and licenses: Academic/Nonprofit Terms; Industry Terms: Not Available to Industry
How to cite: pHAGE-FLT1-L778P was a gift from Gordon Mills & Kenneth Scott (Addgene plasmid # 116396 ; http://n2t.net/addgene:116396 ; RRID:Addgene_116396)
