>Addgene plasmid #116396 | pHAGE-FLT1-L778P | depositor partial sequence | sequence record 219270 | insert
ATGGTCAGCTACTGGGACACCGGGGTCCTGCTGTGCGCGCTGCTCAGCTGTCTGCTTCTCACAGGATCTA
GTTCAGGTTCAAAATTAAAAGATCCTGAACTGAGTTTAAAAGGCACCCAGCACATCATGCAAGCAGGCCA
GACACTGCATCTCCAATGCAGGGGGGAAGCAGCCCATAAATGGTCTTTGCCTGAAATGGTGAGTAAGGAA
AGCGAAAGGCTGAGCATAACTAAATCTGCCTGTGGAAGAAATGGCAAACAATTCTGCAGTACTTTAACCT
TGAACACAGCTCAAGCAAACCACACTGGCTTCTACAGCTGCAAATATCTAGCTGTACCTACTTCAAAGAA
GAAGGAAACAGAATCTGCAATCTATATATTTATTAGTGATACAGGTAGACCTTTCGTAGAGATGTACAGT
GAAATCCCCGAAATTATACACATGACTGAAGGAAGGGAGCTCGTCATTCCCTGCCGGGTTACGTCACCTA
ACATCACTGTTACTTTAAAAAAGTTTCCACTTGACACTTTGATCCCTGATGGAAAACGCATAATCTGGGA
CAGTAGAAAGGGCTTCATCATATCAAATGCAACGTACAAAGAAATAGGGCTTCTGACCTGTGAAGCAACA
GTCAATGGGCATTTGTATAAGACAAACTATCTCACACATCGACAAACCAATACAATCATAGATGTCCAAA
TAAGCACACCACGCCCAGTCAAATTACTTAGAGGCCATACTCTTGTCCTCAATTGTACTGCTACCACTCC
CTTGAACACGAGAGTTCAAATGACCTGGAGTTACCCTGATGAAAAAAATAAGAGAGCTTCCGTAAGGCGA
CGAATTGACCAAAGCAATTCCCATGCCAACATATTCTACAGTGTTCTTACTATTGACAAAATGCAGAACA
AAGACAAAGGACTTTATACTTGTCGTGTAAGGAGTGGACCATCATTCAAATCTGTTAACACCTCAGTGCA
TATATATGATAAAGCATTCATCACTGTGAAACATCGAAAACAGCAGGTGCTTGAAACCGTAGCTGGCAAG
CGGTCTTACCGGCTCTCTATGAAAGTGAAGGCATTTCCCTCGCCGGAAGTTGTATGGTTAAAAGATGGGT
TACCTGCGACTGAGAAATCTGCTCGCTATTTGACTCGTGGCTACTCGTTAATTATCAAGGACGTAACTGA
AGAGGATGCAGGGAATTATACAATCTTGCTGAGCATAAAACAGTCAAATGTGTTTAAAAACCTCACTGCC
ACTCTAATTGTCAATGTGAAACCCCAGATTTACGAAAAGGCCGTGTCATCGTTTCCAGACCCGGCTCTCT
ACCCACTGGGCAGCAGACAAATCCTGACTTGTACCGCATATGGTATCCCTCAACCTACAATCAAGTGGTT
CTGGCACCCCTGTAACCATAATCATTCCGAAGCAAGGTGTGACTTTTGTTCCAATAATGAAGAGTCCTTT
ATCCTGGATGCTGACAGCAACATGGGAAACAGAATTGAGAGCATCACTCAGCGCATGGCAATAATAGAAG
GAAAGAATAAGATGGCTAGCACCTTGGTTGTGGCTGACTCTAGAATTTCTGGAATCTACATTTGCATAGC
TTCCAATAAAGTTGGGACTGTGGGAAGAAACATAAGCTTTTATATCACAGATGTGCCAAATGGGTTTCAT
GTTAACTTGGAAAAAATGCCGACGGAAGGAGAGGACCTGAAACTGTCTTGCACAGTTAACAAGTTCTTAT
ACAGAGACGTTACTTGGATTTTACTGCGGACAGTTAATAACAGAACAATGCACTACAGTATTAGCAAGCA
AAAAATGGCCATCACTAAGGAGCACTCCATCACTCTTAATCTTACCATCATGAATGTTTCCCTGCAAGAT
TCAGGCACCTATGCCTGCAGAGCCAGGAATGTATACACAGGGGAAGAAATCCTCCAGAAGAAAGAAATTA
CAATCAGAGATCAGGAAGCACCATACCTCCTGCGAAACCTCAGTGATCACACAGTGGCCATCAGCAGTTC
CACCACTTTAGACTGTCATGCTAATGGTGTCCCCGAGCCTCAGATCACTTGGTTTAAAAACAACCACAAA
ATACAACAAGAGCCTGGAATTATTTTAGGACCAGGAAGCAGCACGCTGTTTATTGAAAGAGTCACAGAAG
AGGATGAAGGTGTCTATCACTGCAAAGCCACCAACCAGAAGGGCTCTGTGGAAAGTTCAGCATACCTCAC
TGTTCAAGGAACCTCGGACAAGTCTAATCTGGAGCTGATCACTCTAACATGCACCTGTGTGGCTGCGACT
CTCTTCTGGCTCCTATTAACCCCCTTTATCCGAAAAATGAAAAGGTCTTCTTCTGAAATAAAGACTGACT
ACCTATCAATTATAATGGACCCAGATGAAGTTCCTTTGGATGAGCAGTGTGAGCGGCTCCCTTATGATGC
CAGCAAGTGGGAGTTTGCCCGGGAGAGACTTAAACTGGGCAAATCACTTGGAAGAGGGGCTTTTGGAAAA
GTGGTTCAAGCATCAGCATTTGGCATTAAGAAATCACCTACGTGCCGGACTGTGGCTGTGAAAATGCTGA
AAGAGGGGGCCACGGCCAGCGAGTACAAAGCTCTGATGACTGAGCTAAAAATCTTGACCCACATTGGCCA
CCATCTGAACGTGGTTAACCTGCTGGGAGCCTGCACCAAGCAAGGAGGGCCTCTGATGGTGATTGTTGAA
TACTGCAAATATGGAAATCTCTCCAACTACCTCAAGAGCAAACGTGACTTATTTTTTCTCAACAAGGATG
CAGCACTACACATGGAGCCTAAGAAAGAAAAAATGGAGCCAGGCCTGGAACAAGGCAAGAAACCAAGACT
AGATAGCGTCACCAGCAGCGAAAGCTTTGCGAGCTCCGGCTTTCAGGAAGATAAAAGTCTGAGTGATGTT
GAGGAAGAGGAGGATTCTGACGGTTTCTACAAGGAGCCCATCACTATGGAAGATCTGATTTCTTACAGTT
TTCAAGTGGCCAGAGGCATGGAGTTCCTGTCTTCCAGAAAGTGCATTCATCGGGACCTGGCAGCGAGAAA
CATTCTTTTATCTGAGAACAACGTGGTGAAGATTTGTGATTTTGGCCTTGCCCGGGATATTTATAAGAAC
CCCGATTATGTGAGAAAAGGAGATACTCGACTTCCTCTGAAATGGATGGCTCCTGAATCTATCTTTGACA
AAATCTACAGCACCAAGAGCGACGTGTGGTCTTACGGAGTATTGCTGTGGGAAATCTTCTCCTTAGGTGG
GTCTCCATACCCAGGAGTACAAATGGATGAGGACTTTTGCAGTCGCCTGAGGGAAGGCATGAGGATGAGA
GCTCCTGAGTACTCTACTCCTGAAATCTATCAGATCATGCTGGACTGCTGGCACAGAGACCCAAAAGAAA
GGCCAAGATTTGCAGAACTTGTGGAAAAACTAGGTGATTTGCTTCAAGCAAATGTACAACAGGATGGTAA
AGACTACATCCCAATCAATGCCATACTGACAGGAAATAGTGGGTTTACATACTCAACTCCTGCCTTCTCT
GAGGACTTCTTCAAGGAAAGTATTTCAGCTCCGAAGTTTAATTCAGGAAGCTCTGATGATGTCAGATACG
TAAATGCTTTCAAGTTCATGAGCCTGGAAAGAATCAAAACCTTTGAAGAACTTTTACCGAATGCCACCTC
CATGTTTGATGACTACCAGGGCGACAGCAGCACTCTGTTGGCCTCTCCCATGCTGAAGCGCTTCACCTGG
ACTGACAGCAAACCCAAGGCCTCGCTCAAGATTGACTTGAGAGTAACCAGTAAAAGTAAGGAGTCGGGGC
TGTCTGATGTCAGCAGGCCCAGTTTCTGCCATTCCAGCTGTGGGCACGTCAGCGAAGGCAAGCGCAGGTT
CACCTACGACCACGCTGAGCTGGAAAGGAAAATCGCGTGCTGCTCCCCGCCCCCAGACTACAACTCGGTG
GTCCTGTACTCCACCCCACCCATCTAG
